Addgene plasmid #42797: TAL3334
Depositing lab: Keith Joung. Depositing organization: Massachusetts General Hospital. Publication: Targeted gene disruption in somatic zebrafish cells using engineered TALENs. Sander JD, Cade L, Khayter C, Reyon D, Peterson RT, Joung JK, Yeh JR. Nat Biotechnol. 2011 Aug 5;29(8):697-8. doi: 10.1038/nbt.1934. PubMed 21822241.
Backbone
  Vector backbone: JDS78
  Backbone manufacturer: Addgene plasmid #32290
  Backbone size w/o insert (bp): 6447
  Vector type: Mammalian Expression ; T7
Growth in bacteria
  Bacterial resistance: Ampicillin, 100 μg/mL
  Growth temperature: 37°C
  Growth strain: XL1 Blue
  Copy number: High Copy
Gene/Insert
  Gene/Insert name: ZebrafishCommunity-park2-left (alt name: park2)
  Species: D. rerio (zebrafish)
  Insert size (bp): 1640
  Entrez Gene: prkn (a.k.a. p, pa, park2, si:ch211-123f21.1, zgc:112390)
  Promoter: CMV
  Tag / fusion protein: 3X Flag (N terminal on backbone); WT FOKI (C terminal on backbone)
  Cloning method: Restriction Enzyme; 5′ cloning site N/A (destroyed during cloning); 3′ cloning site N/A (destroyed during cloning)
  Sequencing primers: 5′ CMV-F; 3′ BGH-rev
Terms and licenses: Academic/Nonprofit Terms; Industry Terms: Not Available to Industry
Depositor comments: Target binding site: TGATCGTTTTCGTGCGGT It is strongly recommended that users perform a diagnostic digest to verify this plasmid prior to use. For example, a double digest of the plasmid with BamHI and KpnI should result in two bands at 2.3kb and 5.8kb.
How to cite: TAL3334 was a gift from Keith Joung (Addgene plasmid # 42797 ; http://n2t.net/addgene:42797 ; RRID:Addgene_42797)
