[The description below was written by a language model from this plasmid's Addgene catalogue record.]
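Description:
TAL3334 is a TALEN expression plasmid built on the JDS78 backbone, a mammalian expression vector that also carries a T7 promoter. It is propagated in E. coli as a high-copy plasmid under ampicillin selection. The roughly 1.6 kb insert, named ZebrafishCommunity-park2-left, encodes an engineered array of TAL effector repeats designed to recognise a specific 18-nucleotide site in the zebrafish park2 (prkn) gene. The insert is therefore a custom DNA-binding domain directed at that locus rather than park2 coding sequence. It was introduced by restriction cloning, and the sites used were destroyed in the process.

The backbone supplies the remaining parts of the nuclease. An N-terminal 3X FLAG tag allows detection of the protein, and a C-terminal wild-type FokI cleavage domain provides the nuclease activity, so the repeat array is expressed as a single tagged TALE-FokI fusion. A CMV promoter drives expression in mammalian cells. The T7 designation indicates that the open reading frame can also be transcribed in vitro to make mRNA, the form typically injected into zebrafish embryos. The listed sequencing primers suggest a BGH polyadenylation region downstream of the cassette, although no feature table is provided to confirm the layout.

Because FokI cuts only as a dimer, this "left" monomer is meant to be used with a matching "right" TALEN that binds the opposite side of the target. Together they create a double-strand break whose error-prone repair produces indel mutations, allowing targeted disruption of park2 in zebrafish. The partner construct is not described in this record.
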