>Addgene plasmid #42797 | TAL3334 | depositor partial sequence | sequence record 57917 | TAL3334 sequence 2430 bps
TCTAGAGCTAGCACCATGGACTACAAAGACCATGACGGTGATTATAAAGATCATGACATCGATTACAAGG
ATGACGATGACAAGATGGCCCCCAAGAAGAAGAGGAAGGTGGGCATTCACCGCGGGGTACCTATGGTGGA
CTTGAGGACACTCGGTTATTCGCAACAGCAACAGGAGAAAATCAAGCCTAAGGTCAGGAGCACCGTCGCG
CAACACCACGAGGCGCTTGTGGGGCATGGCTTCACTCATGCGCATATTGTCGCGCTTTCACAGCACCCTG
CGGCGCTTGGGACGGTGGCTGTCAAATACCAAGATATGATTGCGGCCCTGCCCGAAGCCACGCACGAGGC
AATTGTAGGGGTCGGTAAACAGTGGTCGGGAGCGCGAGCACTTGAGGCGCTGCTGACTGTGGCGGGTGAG
CTTAGGGGGCCTCCGCTCCAGCTCGACACCGGGCAGCTGCTGAAGATCGCGAAGAGAGGGGGAGTAACAG
CGGTAGAGGCAGTGCACGCCTGGCGCAATGCGCTCACCGGGGCCCCCTTGAACCTGACCCCAGACCAGGT
AGTCGCAATCGCGAACAATAATGGGGGAAAGCAAGCCCTGGAAACCGTGCAAAGGTTGTTGCCGGTCCTT
TGTCAAGACCACGGCCTTACACCGGAGCAAGTCGTGGCCATTGCAAGCAACATCGGTGGCAAACAGGCTC
TTGAGACGGTTCAGAGACTTCTCCCAGTTCTCTGTCAAGCCCACGGGCTGACTCCCGATCAAGTTGTAGC
GATTGCGTCCAACGGTGGAGGGAAACAAGCATTGGAGACTGTCCAACGGCTCCTTCCCGTGTTGTGTCAA
GCCCACGGTTTGACGCCTGCACAAGTGGTCGCCATCGCCAGCCATGATGGCGGTAAGCAGGCGCTGGAAA
CAGTACAGCGCCTGCTGCCTGTACTGTGCCAGGATCATGGACTGACCCCAGACCAGGTAGTCGCAATCGC
GAACAATAATGGGGGAAAGCAAGCCCTGGAAACCGTGCAAAGGTTGTTGCCGGTCCTTTGTCAAGACCAC
GGCCTTACACCGGAGCAAGTCGTGGCCATTGCAAGCAATGGGGGTGGCAAACAGGCTCTTGAGACGGTTC
AGAGACTTCTCCCAGTTCTCTGTCAAGCCCACGGGCTGACTCCCGATCAAGTTGTAGCGATTGCGTCCAA
CGGTGGAGGGAAACAAGCATTGGAGACTGTCCAACGGCTCCTTCCCGTGTTGTGTCAAGCCCACGGTTTG
ACGCCTGCACAAGTGGTCGCCATCGCCTCGAATGGCGGCGGTAAGCAGGCGCTGGAAACAGTACAGCGCC
TGCTGCCTGTACTGTGCCAGGATCATGGACTGACCCCAGACCAGGTAGTCGCAATCGCGTCAAACGGAGG
GGGAAAGCAAGCCCTGGAAACCGTGCAAAGGTTGTTGCCGGTCCTTTGTCAAGACCACGGCCTTACACCG
GAGCAAGTCGTGGCCATTGCATCCCACGACGGTGGCAAACAGGCTCTTGAGACGGTTCAGAGACTTCTCC
CAGTTCTCTGTCAAGCCCACGGGCTGACTCCCGATCAAGTTGTAGCGATTGCGAATAACAATGGAGGGAA
ACAAGCATTGGAGACTGTCCAACGGCTCCTTCCCGTGTTGTGTCAAGCCCACGGTTTGACGCCTGCACAA
GTGGTCGCCATCGCCTCGAATGGCGGCGGTAAGCAGGCGCTGGAAACAGTACAGCGCCTGCTGCCTGTAC
TGTGCCAGGATCATGGACTGACCCCAGACCAGGTAGTCGCAATCGCGAACAATAATGGGGGAAAGCAAGC
CCTGGAAACCGTGCAAAGGTTGTTGCCGGTCCTTTGTCAAGACCACGGCCTTACACCGGAGCAAGTCGTG
GCCATTGCATCCCACGACGGTGGCAAACAGGCTCTTGAGACGGTTCAGAGACTTCTCCCAGTTCTCTGTC
AAGCCCACGGGCTGACTCCCGATCAAGTTGTAGCGATTGCGAATAACAATGGAGGGAAACAAGCATTGGA
GACTGTCCAACGGCTCCTTCCCGTGTTGTGTCAAGCCCACGGTTTGACGCCTGCACAAGTGGTCGCCATC
GCCAACAACAACGGCGGTAAGCAGGCGCTGGAAACAGTACAGCGCCTGCTGCCTGTACTGTGCCAGGATC
ATGGACTGACACCCGAACAGGTGGTCGCCATTGCTTCTAATGGGGGAGGACGGCCAGCCTTGGAGTCCAT
CGTAGCCCAATTGTCCAGGCCCGATCCCGCGTTGGCTGCGTTAACGAATGACCATCTGGTGGCGTTGGCA
TGTCTTGGTGGACGACCCGCGCTCGATGCAGTCAAAAAGGGTCTGCCTCATGCTCCCGCATTGATCAAAA
GAACCAACCGGCGGATTCCCGAGAGAACTTCCCATCGAGTCGCGGGATCC
