>Addgene plasmid #42797 | TAL3334 | addgene partial sequence | sequence record 60787 | JDS-TALEN-F 5'-TAGGGGTCGGTAAACAGTGG-3'
TGTGGCGGGTGAGCTTAGGGGGCCTCCGCTCCAGCTCGACACCGGGCAGCTGCTGAAGATCGCGAAGAGA
GGGGGAGTAACAGCGGTAGAGGCAGTGCACGCCTGGCGCAATGCGCTCACCGGGGCCCCCTTGAACCTGA
CCCCAGACCAGGTAGTCGCAATCGCGAACAATAATGGGGGAAAGCAAGCCCTGGAAACCGTGCAAAGGTT
GTTGCCGGTCCTTTGTCAAGACCACGGCCTTACACCGGAGCAAGTCGTGGCCATTGCAAGCAACATCGGT
GGCAAACAGGCTCTTGAGACGGTTCAGAGACTTCTCCCAGTTCTCTGTCAAGCCCACGGGCTGACTCCCG
ATCAAGTTGTAGCGATTGCGTCCAACGGTGGAGGGAAACAAGCATTGGAGACTGTCCAACGGCTCCTTCC
CGTGTTGTGTCAAGCCCACGGTTTGACGCCTGCACAAGTGGTCGCCATCGCCAGCCATGATGGCGGTAAG
CAGGCGCTGGAAACAGTACAGCGCCTGCTGCCTGTACTGTGCCAGGATCATGGACTGACCCCAGACCAGG
TAGTCGCAATCGCGAACAATAATGGGGGAAAGCAAGCCCTGGAAACCGTGCAAAGGTTGTTGCCGGTCCT
TTGTCAAGACCACGGCCTTACACCGGAGCAAGTCGTGGCCATTGCAAGCAATGGGGGTGGCAAACAGGCT
CTTGAGACGGTTCAGAGACTTCTCCCAGTTCTCTGTCAAGCCCACGGGCTGACTCCCGATCAAGTTGTAG
CGATTGCGTCCAACGGTGGAGGGAAACAAGCATTGGAGACTGTCCAACGGCTCCTTCCCGTGTTGTGTCA
AGCCCAC
